>Addgene plasmid #112997 | pGEX6P-1 PUM FL | addgene full sequence | sequence record 217680 | Addgene NGS Result
TTGAGATCCTTTTTTTCTGCGCGTAATCTGCTGCTTGCAAACAAAAAAACCACCGCTACCAGCGGTGGTT
TGTTTGCCGGATCAAGAGCTACCAACTCTTTTTCCGAAGGTAACTGGCTTCAGCAGAGCGCAGATACCAA
ATACTGTCCTTCTAGTGTAGCCGTAGTTAGGCCACCACTTCAAGAACTCTGTAGCACCGCCTACATACCT
CGCTCTGCTAATCCTGTTACCAGTGGCTGCTGCCAGTGGCGATAAGTCGTGTCTTACCGGGTTGGACTCA
AGACGATAGTTACCGGATAAGGCGCAGCGGTCGGGCTGAACGGGGGGTTCGTGCACACAGCCCAGCTTGG
AGCGAACGACCTACACCGAACTGAGATACCTACAGCGTGAGCTATGAGAAAGCGCCACGCTTCCCGAAGG
GAGAAAGGCGGACAGGTATCCGGTAAGCGGCAGGGTCGGAACAGGAGAGCGCACGAGGGAGCTTCCAGGG
GGAAACGCCTGGTATCTTTATAGTCCTGTCGGGTTTCGCCACCTCTGACTTGAGCGTCGATTTTTGTGAT
GCTCGTCAGGGGGGCGGAGCCTATGGAAAAACGCCAGCAACGCGGCCTTTTTACGGTTCCTGGCCTTTTG
CTGGCCTTTTGCTCACATGTTCTTTCCTGCGTTATCCCCTGATTCTGTGGATAACCGTATTACCGCCTTT
GAGTGAGCTGATACCGCTCGCCGCAGCCGAACGACCGAGCGCAGCGAGTCAGTGAGCGAGGAAGCGGAAG
AGCGCCTGATGCGGTATTTTCTCCTTACGCATCTGTGCGGTATTTCACACCGCATAAATTCCGACACCAT
CGAATGGCGCAAAACCTTTCGCGGTATGGCATGATAGCGCCCGGAAGAGAGTCAATTCAGGGTGGTGAAT
GTGAAACCAGTAACGTTATACGATGTCGCAGAGTATGCCGGTGTCTCTTATCAGACCGTTTCCCGCGTGG
TGAACCAGGCCAGCCACGTTTCTGCGAAAACGCGGGAAAAAGTGGAAGCGGCGATGGCGGAGCTGAATTA
CATTCCCAACCGCGTGGCACAACAACTGGCGGGCAAACAGTCGTTGCTGATTGGCGTTGCCACCTCCAGT
CTGGCCCTGCACGCGCCGTCGCAAATTGTCGCGGCGATTAAATCTCGCGCCGATCAACTGGGTGCCAGCG
TGGTGGTGTCGATGGTAGAACGAAGCGGCGTCGAAGCCTGTAAAGCGGCGGTGCACAATCTTCTCGCGCA
ACGCGTCAGTGGGCTGATCATTAACTATCCGCTGGATGACCAGGATGCCATTGCTGTGGAAGCTGCCTGC
ACTAATGTTCCGGCGTTATTTCTTGATGTCTCTGACCAGACACCCATCAACAGTATTATTTTCTCCCATG
AAGACGGTACGCGACTGGGCGTGGAGCATCTGGTCGCATTGGGTCACCAGCAAATCGCGCTGTTAGCGGG
CCCATTAAGTTCTGTCTCGGCGCGTCTGCGTCTGGCTGGCTGGCATAAATATCTCACTCGCAATCAAATT
CAGCCGATAGCGGAACGGGAAGGCGACTGGAGTGCCATGTCCGGTTTTCAACAAACCATGCAAATGCTGA
ATGAGGGCATCGTTCCCACTGCGATGCTGGTTGCCAACGATCAGATGGCGCTGGGCGCAATGCGCGCCAT
TACCGAGTCCGGGCTGCGCGTTGGTGCGGATATCTCGGTAGTGGGATACGACGATACCGAAGACAGCTCA
TGTTATATCCCGCCGTTAACCACCATCAAACAGGATTTTCGCCTGCTGGGGCAAACCAGCGTGGACCGCT
TGCTGCAACTCTCTCAGGGCCAGGCGGTGAAGGGCAATCAGCTGTTGCCCGTCTCACTGGTGAAAAGAAA
AACCACGCTAGCGCCCAATACGCAAACCGCCTCTCCCCGCGCGTTGGCCGATTCATTAATGCAGCTGGCA
CGACAGGTTTCCCGACTGGAAAGCGGGCAGTGAGCGCAACGCAATTAATGTAAGTTAGCTCACTCATTAG
GCACCCCAGGCTTTACACTTTATGCTTCCGGCTCGTATGTTGTGTGGAATTGTGAGCGGATAACAATTTC
ACACAGGAAACAGCTATGACCATGATTACGGATTCACTGGCCGTCGTTTTACAACGTCGTGACTGGGAAA
ACCCTGGCGTTACCCAACTTAATCGCCTTGCAGCACATCCCCCTTTCGCCAGCTGGCGTAATAGCGAAGA
GGCCCGCACCGATCGCCCTTCCCAACAGTTGCGCAGCCTGAATGGCGAATGGCGCTTTGCCTGGTTTCCG
GCACCAGAAGCGGTGCCGGAAAGCTGGCTGGAGTGCGATCTTCCTGAGGCCGATACTGTCGTCGTCCCCT
CAAACTGGCAGATGCACGGTTACGATGCGCCCATCTACACCAACGTGACCTATCCCATTACGGTCAATCC
GCCGTTTGTTCCCACGGAGAATCCGACGGGTTGTTACTCGCTCACATTTAATGTTGATGAAAGCTGGCTA
CAGGAAGGCCAGACGCGAATTATTTTTGATGGCGTTGGAATTAGCTTATCGACTGCACGGTGCACCAATG
CTTCTGGCGTCAGGCAGCCATCGGAAGCTGTGGTATGGCTGTGCAGGTCGTAAATCACTGCATAATTCGT
GTCGCTCAAGGCGCACTCCCGTTCTGGATAATGTTTTTTGCGCCGACATCATAACGGTTCTGGCAAATAT
TCTGAAATGAGCTGTTGACAATTAATCATCGGCTCGTATAATGTGTGGAATTGTGAGCGGATAACAATTT
CACACAGGAAACAGTATTCATGTCCCCTATACTAGGTTATTGGAAAATTAAGGGCCTTGTGCAACCCACT
CGACTTCTTTTGGAATATCTTGAAGAAAAATATGAAGAGCATTTGTATGAGCGCGATGAAGGTGATAAAT
GGCGAAACAAAAAGTTTGAATTGGGTTTGGAGTTTCCCAATCTTCCTTATTATATTGATGGTGATGTTAA
ATTAACACAGTCTATGGCCATCATACGTTATATAGCTGACAAGCACAACATGTTGGGTGGTTGTCCAAAA
GAGCGTGCAGAGATTTCAATGCTTGAAGGAGCGGTTTTGGATATTAGATACGGTGTTTCGAGAATTGCAT
ATAGTAAAGACTTTGAAACTCTCAAAGTTGATTTTCTTAGCAAGCTACCTGAAATGCTGAAAATGTTCGA
AGATCGTTTATGTCATAAAACATATTTAAATGGTGATCATGTAACCCATCCTGACTTCATGTTGTATGAC
GCTCTTGATGTTGTTTTATACATGGACCCAATGTGCCTGGATGCGTTCCCAAAATTAGTTTGTTTTAAAA
AACGTATTGAAGCTATCCCACAAATTGATAAGTACTTGAAATCCAGCAAGTATATAGCATGGCCTTTGCA
GGGCTGGCAAGCCACGTTTGGTGGTGGCGACCATCCTCCAAAATCGGATCTGGAAGTTCTGTTCCAGGGG
CCCCTGGGATCCCCGGAATTCATGCTCATGGATCATGGCCAAGGCATGGGAGGCGGCTTGGGCGGAGTTG
TTGGATCTGGCAACGGAGTCGGCGGTGGCAGCGGCGGAGGCGGGGCAGGCGGCGCTTATGCGGCCCACCA
GCAGATGGCCGCCCAGATGAGTCAATTGCAACCGCCGATGATGAACGGCGTTGGCGGCGGAATGCCAATG
GCAGCACAGTCACCAATGTTGAATCACCAGGCAGCTGGACCCAATCATATGGAATCTCCCGGAAATCTCT
TGCAGCAGCAAAATTTTGATGTTCAGCAACTGTTTCGCTCGCAGAATCCGGGCCTAGCAGCAGTTGCCAC
AAATGCAGCGGCCGCAGCAGCAGCCGCAGCAGCTGCCACATCGGCAGCGAGTGCTGCGGCAGCGGTGGGC
GCACCACCCGTTCCCAACGGATCGCTGCAGCAGTCGCAGCAGCAACAGCAGCAGCAGCAACAACAGCAGC
AGCAACAACAGATGCACATGGCGGCCGCGTCGCAACAATTTTTGGCCGCCCAGCAGCAGGCGCAAAATGC
GGCCTATGCCGCCCAACAGGCCACGTCCTACGTCATCAATCCGGGCCAGGAGGCTGCCCCGTATATGGGC
ATGATTGCCGCCGCCCAGATGCCGTACTATGGCGTAGCACCATGGGGCATGTATCCGGGCAATCTGATTC
CGCAACAGGGAACGCAGCCGCGCCGCCCCCTCACCCCCTCGCAGCAGGGTGCCGAGAATCAGCCGTATCA
GGTCATCCCGGCATTCCTCGATCACACGGGCTCCTTGCTGATGGGAGGACCTCGCACCGGGACGCCGATG
CGTCTGGTTAGCCCCGCCCCCGTTCTGGTGCCCCCGGGCGCTACCCGTGCCGGCCCCCCGCCCCCGCAGG
GGCCACAGCTGTATCAGCCGCAGCCGCAGACGGCCCAACAGAATCTCTACTCGCAGCAGAATGGATCCAG
TGTCGGAGGCCTCGCCTTGAACACGAGCTCGTTGACGGGTCGCCGCGACTCCTTCGACCGCAGCACCTCC
GCCTTCAGTCCCTCGACCATGGACTACACCAGCAGCGGTGTGGCAGCGGCCGCCAATGCGGTGAACAGCA
CAGTGGCCCAGGCAGCAGCAGCTGCCGCAGCAGCCGCCGCAGCGCGTGGCAAGTGGCCGGGAGCGATGTC
GGGAGCGGCCAGTGGAGCCTACGGAGCCCTGGGAGCGGGCAATGCTTCGGCCAGTCCCCTGGGCGCACCA
ATCACGCCGCCGCCATCGGCGCAATCCTGTCTCCTGGGCAGTCGGGCACCTGGAGCCGAGTCCCGCCAGC
GGCAGCAGCAACAACAGCAGCTGGCCGCCGTTGGTCTGCCGGCGACTGCAGCAGCTGCTCAGGCAGCGGT
GGCCGCGGCTGCCAACAATATGTTCGGATCCAACAGCTCGATCTTCTCGAATCCCCTGGCCATTCCGGGT
ACCGCAGCTGTGGCAGCTGCAGCGGCAGCAGCAGCGGCCGCCAACTCGCGTCAGGTGGCTGCCACGGCAG
CGGCAGCAGCGGCGGTGGCAGCAGCAGCCGGCGGAGTGGGAGGTGCCCCACAGCCATAAGTCGACTCGAG
CGGCCGCATCGTGACTGACTGACGATCTGCCTCGCGCGTTTCGGTGATGACGGTGAAAACCTCTGACACA
TGCAGCTCCCGGAGACGGTCACAGCTTGTCTGTAAGCGGATGCCGGGAGCAGACAAGCCCGTCAGGGCGC
GTCAGCGGGTGTTGGCGGGTGTCGGGGCGCAGCCATGACCCAGTCACGTAGCGATAGCGGAGTGTATAAT
TCTTGAAGACGAAAGGGCCTCGTGATACGCCTATTTTTATAGGTTAATGTCATGATAATAATGGTTTCTT
AGACGTCAGGTGGCACTTTTCGGGGAAATGTGCGCGGAACCCCTATTTGTTTATTTTTCTAAATACATTC
AAATATGTATCCGCTCATGAGACAATAACCCTGATAAATGCTTCAATAATATTGAAAAAGGAAGAGTATG
AGTATTCAACATTTCCGTGTCGCCCTTATTCCCTTTTTTGCGGCATTTTGCCTTCCTGTTTTTGCTCACC
CAGAAACGCTGGTGAAAGTAAAAGATGCTGAAGATCAGTTGGGTGCACGAGTGGGTTACATCGAACTGGA
TCTCAACAGCGGTAAGATCCTTGAGAGTTTTCGCCCCGAAGAACGTTTTCCAATGATGAGCACTTTTAAA
GTTCTGCTATGTGGCGCGGTATTATCCCGTGTTGACGCCGGGCAAGAGCAACTCGGTCGCCGCATACACT
ATTCTCAGAATGACTTGGTTGAGTACTCACCAGTCACAGAAAAGCATCTTACGGATGGCATGACAGTAAG
AGAATTATGCAGTGCTGCCATAACCATGAGTGATAACACTGCGGCCAACTTACTTCTGACAACGATCGGA
GGACCGAAGGAGCTAACCGCTTTTTTGCACAACATGGGGGATCATGTAACTCGCCTTGATCGTTGGGAAC
CGGAGCTGAATGAAGCCATACCAAACGACGAGCGTGACACCACGATGCCTGCAGCAATGGCAACAACGTT
GCGCAAACTATTAACTGGCGAACTACTTACTCTAGCTTCCCGGCAACAATTAATAGACTGGATGGAGGCG
GATAAAGTTGCAGGACCACTTCTGCGCTCGGCCCTTCCGGCTGGCTGGTTTATTGCTGATAAATCTGGAG
CCGGTGAGCGTGGGTCTCGCGGTATCATTGCAGCACTGGGGCCAGATGGTAAGCCCTCCCGTATCGTAGT
TATCTACACGACGGGGAGTCAGGCAACTATGGATGAACGAAATAGACAGATCGCTGAGATAGGTGCCTCA
CTGATTAAGCATTGGTAACTGTCAGACCAAGTTTACTCATATATACTTTAGATTGATTTAAAACTTCATT
TTTAATTTAAAAGGATCTAGGTGAAGATCCTTTTTGATAATCTCATGACCAAAATCCCTTAACGTGAGTT
TTCGTTCCACTGAGCGTCAGACCCCGTAGAAAAGATCAAAGGATCTTC
Features (pLannotate 1.2.2; 17 found; start..end, strand, type, name):
      1..589     +  rep_origin     ori: high-copy-number ColE1/pMB1/pBR322/pUC origin of replication
    775..826     -  misc_feature   bom (fragment): basis of mobility region from pBR322
    833..910     +  promoter       lacI promoter: lacI
    911..1993    +  CDS            lacI: lac repressor; lacI; The lac repressor binds to the lac operator to inhibit transcription in E. coli. This inhibition can be relieved by adding lactose or isopropyl-β-D-thiogalactopyranoside (IPTG).
   2006..2027    +  protein_bind   CAP binding site: CAP binding activates transcription in the presence of cAMP. E. coli catabolite activator protein
   2042..2072    +  promoter       lac promoter: promoter for the E. coli lac operon
   2080..2096    +  protein_bind   lac operator: The lac repressor binds to the lac operator to inhibit transcription in E. coli. This inhibition can be relieved by adding lactose or isopropyl-β-D-thiogalactopyranoside (IPTG). lac repressor encoded by lacI
   2116..2289    +  CDS            lacZα: LacZα fragment of β-galactosidase; lacZ fragment
   2553..2669    -  CDS            yciV (fragment): RNAAM_ECOLI - Also known as trpH From Escherichia coli (strain K12).
   2745..2773    +  promoter       tac promoter: strong E. coli promoter; hybrid between the trp and lac UV5 promoters
   2781..2797    +  protein_bind   lac operator: The lac repressor binds to the lac operator to inhibit transcription in E. coli. This inhibition can be relieved by adding lactose or isopropyl-β-D-thiogalactopyranoside (IPTG). lac repressor encoded by lacI
   2820..3473    +  CDS            GST26_SCHJA: Experimental evidence at protein level: Swiss-Prot protein existence level 1. GST isoenzymes appear to play a central role in the parasite detoxification system. Other functions are also suspected including a role in increasing the solubility of haematin in the parasite gut. From Schistosoma japonicum (Blood fluke).
   3522..5096    +  CDS            pum (fragment): PUM_DROME - Experimental evidence at protein level: Swiss-Prot protein existence level 1. Sequence-specific RNA-binding protein that acts as a post- transcriptional repressor by binding the 3'-UTR of mRNA targets. Binds to an RNA consensus sequence, the Pumilio Response Element (PRE), 5'- UGUANAUA-3', that is related to the Nanos Response Element (NRE) (PubMed:1459455, PubMed:1576962, PubMed:9404893, PubMed:9660969, PubMed:22345517). Mediates post-transcriptional repression of transcripts via different mechanisms: acts via direct recruitment of deadenylase complexes leading to translational in
   5137..5176    +  CDS            rop (fragment): Rop protein, which maintains plasmids at low copy number; rop
   5278..5318    +  misc_feature   bom (fragment): basis of mobility region from pBR322
   5423..5527    +  promoter       AmpR promoter: bla
   5528..6388    +  CDS            AmpR: β-lactamase; bla; confers resistance to ampicillin, carbenicillin, and related antibiotics
