[The description below was written by a language model from this plasmid's Addgene catalogue record and pLannotate feature annotations shown in this document.]
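Description:
pGEX6P-1 PUM FL is a bacterial expression plasmid built on the pGEX6P-1 backbone for producing a GST-tagged portion of Drosophila melanogaster Pumilio in E. coli. It replicates from a high-copy ColE1/pMB1-type origin and is selected with ampicillin through the β-lactamase (AmpR) gene and its own promoter. The annotation also picks up backbone remnants typical of this vector family: short bom and rop fragments, a lac promoter/operator with a lacZα segment, and a small yciV fragment. None of these contribute to the expression payload.

The expression cassette is driven by the strong hybrid tac promoter followed by a lac operator. The plasmid carries its own lacI gene and promoter, so transcription is held off by the lac repressor until it is relieved with IPTG. Downstream lies the Schistosoma japonicum glutathione S-transferase coding sequence, followed after a short linker by the pum fragment of about 1.6 kb in the same orientation, giving an N-terminal GST fusion. In pGEX-6P vectors this linker normally encodes a PreScission protease site for removing the tag, although the feature table does not annotate it.

Despite the "FL" in the name, the depositor notes that the insert encodes only Pumilio amino acids 566-1090, and the annotated fragment length matches that span. The cloning sites are not recorded. Pumilio is a sequence-specific RNA-binding translational repressor. The stated purpose is expression and purification of this region, with GST allowing glutathione affinity capture. The associated study concerns PNG kinase substrates in the oocyte-to-embryo transition.
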