Addgene plasmid #112997: pGEX6P-1 PUM FL
Purpose: For protein expression and purification of Drosophila pumilio (amino acids 566-1090)
Depositing lab: Terry Orr-Weaver. Depositing organization: Whitehead Institute for Biomedical Research. Publication: Identification of PNG kinase substrates uncovers interactions with the translational repressor TRAL in the oocyte-to-embryo transition. Hara M, Lourido S, Petrova B, Lou HJ, Von Stetina JR, Kashevsky H, Turk BE, Orr-Weaver TL. Elife. 2018 Feb 26;7. pii: 33150. doi: 10.7554/eLife.33150. PubMed 29480805.
Backbone
  Vector backbone: pGEX6P-1
  Vector type: Bacterial Expression
Growth in bacteria
  Bacterial resistance: Ampicillin, 100 μg/mL
  Growth temperature: 37°C
  Growth strain: DH5alpha
  Copy number: High Copy
Gene/Insert
  Gene/Insert name: pumilio
  Species: D. melanogaster (fly)
  Entrez Gene: pum (a.k.a. Dmel_CG9755, CG9755, CG9763, Dmel\CG9755, EP(3)0883, PKL, PUM, Pum, anon-WO0172774.19, bem, fs(3)02003, l(3)01688, ova, ovt, pkl)
  Cloning method: Restriction Enzyme; 5′ cloning site Unknown (unknown if destroyed); 3′ cloning site Unknown (unknown if destroyed)
Terms and licenses: Academic/Nonprofit Terms; Industry Terms: Not Available to Industry
Depositor comments: Note: Plasmid encodes Pum amino acids 566-1090 with a N-terminal GST tag
How to cite: pGEX6P-1 PUM FL was a gift from Terry Orr-Weaver (Addgene plasmid # 112997 ; http://n2t.net/addgene:112997 ; RRID:Addgene_112997)
